Addgene plasmid #138832: pPD172 ZF43(AAAR)i
Purpose: Constitutive expression of ZF43(AAAR)i under the CMV promoter.
Depositing lab: Joshua Leonard. Depositing organization: Northwestern University. Publication: The COMET toolkit for composing customizable genetic programs in mammalian cells. Donahue PS, Draut JW, Muldoon JJ, Edelstein HI, Bagheri N, Leonard JN. Nat Commun. 2020 Feb 7;11(1):779. doi: 10.1038/s41467-019-14147-5. PubMed 32034124.
Backbone
  Vector backbone: pPD005 pcDNA Golden Gate
  Vector type: Mammalian Expression, Synthetic Biology
Growth in bacteria
  Bacterial resistance: Ampicillin, 100 μg/mL
  Growth temperature: 37°C
  Growth strain: DH5alpha
  Copy number: High Copy
Gene/Insert
  Gene/Insert name: ZF43(AAAR)i
  Species: Synthetic
  Mutation: R6A, R15A, R43A
  Promoter: CMV
  Tag / fusion protein: 3xFlag (N terminal on insert)
  Cloning method: Restriction Enzyme; 5′ cloning site NheI (not destroyed); 3′ cloning site NotI (not destroyed)
  Sequencing primers: 5′ CGCAAATGGGCGGTAGGCGTG; 3′ TAGAAGGCACAGTCGAGG
Terms and licenses: Academic/Nonprofit Terms; Industry Terms: Not Available to Industry
Depositor comments: Leonard Lab plasmid reference number: L1395
How to cite: pPD172 ZF43(AAAR)i was a gift from Joshua Leonard (Addgene plasmid # 138832 ; http://n2t.net/addgene:138832 ; RRID:Addgene_138832)
