[The description below was written by a language model from this plasmid's Addgene catalogue record and pLannotate feature annotations shown in this document.]
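Description:
pPD172 ZF43(AAAR)i is a 4.7 kb mammalian expression plasmid built on pPD005, a pcDNA-derived backbone adapted for Golden Gate assembly, and belongs to the COMET toolkit of parts for composing synthetic genetic programs in mammalian cells. It is maintained in E. coli through a high-copy ColE1/pUC-type origin and selected with ampicillin via the β-lactamase gene and its native promoter. An f1 origin is also present. The annotation shows an SV40 early promoter followed only by a short fragment of a bleomycin-resistance gene and an SV40 polyadenylation signal, so the plasmid does not appear to carry an intact mammalian selection marker and is best regarded as suited to transient transfection. Short lac promoter/operator and lacI fragments, and a small hit annotated as a truncated HIV-1 LTR just after the CMV promoter, look like backbone remnants or annotation artefacts rather than functional elements.

The payload is a synthetic zinc-finger protein, ZF43(AAAR)i, cloned between NheI and NotI sites and driven constitutively by the human CMV immediate-early enhancer and promoter, with a bovine growth hormone polyadenylation signal terminating the transcript. A T7 promoter lies upstream of the coding region. The protein carries an N-terminal 3xFLAG tag for detection, although the automated annotation recognises only part of the tag and does not annotate the zinc-finger coding sequence itself. The insert bears three arginine-to-alanine substitutions (R6A, R15A, R43A), which the "AAAR" designation appears to reflect. The record does not explain their effect or define the "i" suffix, stating only that the plasmid provides constitutive expression of this protein.
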