Features (pLannotate 1.2.2; 20 found; start..end, strand, type, name):
     28..80      -  misc_feature   bom (fragment): basis of mobility region from pBR322
    235..614     +  enhancer       CMV enhancer: human cytomegalovirus immediate early enhancer
    615..818     +  promoter       CMV promoter: human cytomegalovirus (CMV) immediate early promoter
    814..847     +  LTR            5' LTR (truncated) (fragment): truncated 5' long terminal repeat (LTR) from HIV-1
    863..881     +  promoter       T7 promoter: promoter for bacteriophage T7 RNA polymerase
    952..975     +  CDS            3xFLAG (fragment): three tandem FLAG® epitope tags
   1374..1485    +  polyA_signal   bGH poly(A) signal: bovine growth hormone polyadenylation signal
   1602..1623    +  promoter       SV40 promoter (fragment): SV40 enhancer and early promoter
   1644..2072    +  rep_origin     f1 ori (sequence partly withheld): f1 bacteriophage origin of replication; arrow indicates direction of (+) strand synthesis
   2077..2099    +  promoter       SV40 promoter (fragment): SV40 enhancer and early promoter
   2100..2291    +  promoter       SV40 promoter: SV40 early promoter
   2318..2416    +  CDS            ble (fragment): BLE_KLEPN - Experimental evidence at protein level: Swiss-Prot protein existence level 1. Binding protein with a strong affinity to the bleomycin family of antibiotics. Binds to CL990; an antimitotic-antibiotic compound. From Klebsiella pneumoniae.
   2411..2532    +  polyA_signal   SV40 poly(A) signal: SV40 polyadenylation signal
   2605..2621    -  protein_bind   lac operator: The lac repressor binds to the lac operator to inhibit transcription in E. coli. This inhibition can be relieved by adding lactose or isopropyl-β-D-thiogalactopyranoside (IPTG). lac repressor encoded by lacI
   2629..2659    -  promoter       lac promoter: promoter for the E. coli lac operon
   2674..2695    -  protein_bind   CAP binding site: CAP binding activates transcription in the presence of cAMP. E. coli catabolite activator protein
   2708..2800    -  CDS            lacI (fragment): lac repressor; lacI; The lac repressor binds to the lac operator to inhibit transcription in E. coli. This inhibition can be relieved by adding lactose or isopropyl-β-D-thiogalactopyranoside (IPTG).
   2983..3571    -  rep_origin     ori: high-copy-number ColE1/pMB1/pBR322/pUC origin of replication
   3742..4602    -  CDS            AmpR: β-lactamase; bla; confers resistance to ampicillin, carbenicillin, and related antibiotics
   4603..4707    -  promoter       AmpR promoter: bla
>Addgene plasmid #138832 | pPD172 ZF43(AAAR)i | addgene full sequence | sequence record 321721 | Addgene NGS Result
GACGGATCGGGAGATCTCCCGATCCCCTATGGTGCACTCTCAGTACAATCTGCTCTGATGCCGCATAGTT
AAGCCAGTATCTGCTCCCTGCTTGTGTGTTGGAGGTCGCTGAGTAGTGCGCGAGCAAAATTTAAGCTACA
ACAAGGCAAGGCTTGACCGACAATTGCATGAAGAATCTGCTTAGGGTTAGGCGTTTTGCGCTGCTTCGCG
ATGTACGGGCCAGATATACGCGTTGACATTGATTATTGACTAGTTATTAATAGTAATCAATTACGGGGTC
ATTAGTTCATAGCCCATATATGGAGTTCCGCGTTACATAACTTACGGTAAATGGCCCGCCTGGCTGACCG
CCCAACGACCCCCGCCCATTGACGTCAATAATGACGTATGTTCCCATAGTAACGCCAATAGGGACTTTCC
ATTGACGTCAATGGGTGGAGTATTTACGGTAAACTGCCCACTTGGCAGTACATCAAGTGTATCATATGCC
AAGTACGCCCCCTATTGACGTCAATGACGGTAAATGGCCCGCCTGGCATTATGCCCAGTACATGACCTTA
TGGGACTTTCCTACTTGGCAGTACATCTACGTATTAGTCATCGCTATTACCATGGTGATGCGGTTTTGGC
AGTACATCAATGGGCGTGGATAGCGGTTTGACTCACGGGGATTTCCAAGTCTCCACCCCATTGACGTCAA
TGGGAGTTTGTTTTGGCACCAAAATCAACGGGACTTTCCAAAATGTCGTAACAACTCCGCCCCATTGACG
CAAATGGGCGGTAGGCGTGTACGGTGGGAGGTCTATATAAGCAGAGCTCTCTGGCTAACTAGAGAACCCA
CTGCTTACTGGCTTATCGAAATTAATACGACTCACTATAGGGAGTCCCAAGCTGGCTAGCGCCACCATGG
ATTATAAGGATCACGATGGCGACTACAAGGACCACGATATTGACTACAAAGACGATGACGATAAAATGGC
TCCTAAGAAAAAGCGCAAAGTCGGTATCCATGGCGTTCCCGGATCCTCTGGCTCTTCAGGTACCGGTGGA
GCTAGACCCGGGGAGGCCCCCTTCCAGTGTCGCATTTGCATGGCGAACTTTTCGCGCCAGGACAGGCTTG
ACAGGCATACCCGTACTCATACCGGTGAAAAACCGTTTCAGTGTCGGATCTGTATGGCAAATTTCTCCCA
GAAGGAGCACTTGGCGGGGCATCTACGTACGCACACCGGCGAGAAGCCATTCCAATGCCGAATATGCATG
CGCAACTTCAGTCGCCGCGACAACCTGAACCGGCACCTAAAAACCCACCTGAGAGGATCTTAAGCGGCCG
CTCGAGTCTAGAGGGCCCGTTTAAACCCGCTGATCAGCCTCGACTGTGCCTTCTAGTTGCCAGCCATCTG
TTGTTTGCCCCTCCCCCGTGCCTTCCTTGACCCTGGAAGGTGCCACTCCCACTGTCCTTTCCTAATAAAA
TGAGGAAATTGCATCGCATTGTCTGAGTAGGTGTCATTCTATTCTGGGGGGTGGGGTGGGGCAGGACAGC
AAGGGGGAGGATTGGGAAGTCAATAGCAGGCATGCTGGGGATGCGGTGGGCTCTATGGCTTCTGAGGCGG
AAAGAACCAGCTGGGGCTCTAGGGGGTATCCCC
[124 nt withheld, positions 1644-1767]
C
[91 nt withheld, positions 1769-1859]
A
[49 nt withheld, positions 1861-1909]
CCTTTGACGTTGGAGTCCACGTTCTTT
[37 nt withheld, positions 1937-1973]
ACCCTATCTCGGTCTATTCTTTTGATTTATAAGGGATTTTGCCGATTTCGGCCTATTGGTTAAAAAATGA
GCTGATTTAACAAAAATTTAACGCGAATTAATTCTGTGGAATGTGTGTCAGTTAGGCTCAATTAGTCAGC
AACCATAGTCCCGCCCCTAACTCCGCCCATCCCGCCCCTAACTCCGCCCAGTTCCGCCCATTCTCCGCCC
CATGGCTGACTAATTTTTTTTATTTATGCAGAGGCCGAGGCCGCCTCTGCCTCTGAGCTATTCCAGAAGT
AGTGAGGAGGCTTTTTTGGAGGCCTAGGCTTTTGCAAAAAGCTCCCGGGAGCTTGTATATCCATTTTCGG
AGGTTGGGCTTCGGAATCGTTTTCCGGGACGCCGGCTGGATGATCCTCCAGCGCGGGGATCTCATGCTGG
AGTTCTTCGCCCACCCCAACTTGTTTATTGCAGCTTATAATGGTTACAAATAAAGCAATAGCATCACAAA
TTTCACAAATAAAGCATTTTTTTCACTGCATTCTAGTTGTGGTTTGTCCAAACTCATCAATGTATCTTAT
CATGTCTGTATACCGTCGACCTCTAGCTAGAGCTTGGCGTAATCATGGTCATAGCTGTTTCCTGTGTGAA
ATTGTTATCCGCTCACAATTCCACACAACATACGAGCCGGAAGCATAAAGTGTAAAGCCTGGGGTGCCTA
ATGAGTGAGCTAACTCACATTAATTGCGTTGCGCTCACTGCCCGCTTTCCAGTCGGGAAACCTGTCGTGC
CAGCTGCATTAATGAATCGGCCAACGCGCGGGGAGAGGCGGTTTGCGTATTGGGCGCTCTTCCGCTTCCT
CGCTCACTGACTCGCTGCGCTCGGTCGTTCGGCTGCGGCGAGCGGTATCAGCTCACTCAAAGGCGGTAAT
ACGGTTATCCACAGAATCAGGGGATAACGCAGGAAAGAACATGTGAGCAAAAGGCCAGCAAAAGGCCAGG
AACCGTAAAAAGGCCGCGTTGCTGGCGTTTTTCCATAGGCTCCGCCCCCCTGACGAGCATCACAAAAATC
GACGCTCAAGTCAGAGGTGGCGAAACCCGACAGGACTATAAAGATACCAGGCGTTTCCCCCTGGAAGCTC
CCTCGTGCGCTCTCCTGTTCCGACCCTGCCGCTTACCGGATACCTGTCCGCCTTTCTCCCTTCGGGAAGC
GTGGCGCTTTCTCATAGCTCACGCTGTAGGTATCTCAGTTCGGTGTAGGTCGTTCGCTCCAAGCTGGGCT
GTGTGCACGAACCCCCCGTTCAGCCCGACCGCTGCGCCTTATCCGGTAACTATCGTCTTGAGTCCAACCC
GGTAAGACACGACTTATCGCCACTGGCAGCAGCCACTGGTAACAGGATTAGCAGAGCGAGGTATGTAGGC
GGTGCTACAGAGTTCTTGAAGTGGTGGCCTAACTACGGCTACACTAGAAGAACAGTATTTGGTATCTGCG
CTCTGCTGAAGCCAGTTACCTTCGGAAAAAGAGTTGGTAGCTCTTGATCCGGCAAACAAACCACCGCTGG
TAGCGGTGGTTTTTTTGTTTGCAAGCAGCAGATTACGCGCAGAAAAAAAGGATCTCAAGAAGATCCTTTG
ATCTTTTCTACGGGGTCTGACGCTCAGTGGAACGAAAACTCACGTTAAGGGATTTTGGTCATGAGATTAT
CAAAAAGGATCTTCACCTAGATCCTTTTAAATTAAAAATGAAGTTTTAAATCAATCTAAAGTATATATGA
GTAAACTTGGTCTGACAGTTACCAATGCTTAATCAGTGAGGCACCTATCTCAGCGATCTGTCTATTTCGT
TCATCCATAGTTGCCTGACTCCCCGTCGTGTAGATAACTACGATACGGGAGGGCTTACCATCTGGCCCCA
GTGCTGCAATGATACCGCGAGATCCACGCTCACCGGCTCCAGATTTATCAGCAATAAACCAGCCAGCCGG
AAGGGCCGAGCGCAGAAGTGGTCCTGCAACTTTATCCGCCTCCATCCAGTCTATTAATTGTTGCCGGGAA
GCTAGAGTAAGTAGTTCGCCAGTTAATAGTTTGCGCAACGTTGTTGCCATTGCTACAGGCATCGTGGTGT
CACGCTCGTCGTTTGGTATGGCTTCATTCAGCTCCGGTTCCCAACGATCAAGGCGAGTTACATGATCCCC
CATGTTGTGCAAAAAAGCGGTTAGCTCCTTCGGTCCTCCGATCGTTGTCAGAAGTAAGTTGGCCGCAGTG
TTATCACTCATGGTTATGGCAGCACTGCATAATTCTCTTACTGTCATGCCATCCGTAAGATGCTTTTCTG
TGACTGGTGAGTACTCAACCAAGTCATTCTGAGAATAGTGTATGCGGCGACCGAGTTGCTCTTGCCCGGC
GTCAATACGGGATAATACCGCGCCACATAGCAGAACTTTAAAAGTGCTCATCATTGGAAAACGTTCTTCG
GGGCGAAAACTCTCAAGGATCTTACCGCTGTTGAGATCCAGTTCGATGTAACCCACTCGTGCACCCAACT
GATCTTCAGCATCTTTTACTTTCACCAGCGTTTCTGGGTGAGCAAAAACAGGAAGGCAAAATGCCGCAAA
AAAGGGAATAAGGGCGACACGGAAATGTTGAATACTCATACTCTTCCTTTTTCAATATTATTGAAGCATT
TATCAGGGTTATTGTCTCATGAGCGGATACATATTTGAATGTATTTAGAAAAATAAACAAATAGGGGTTC
CGCGCACATTTCCCCGAAAAGTGCCACCTGACGTC
