>Addgene plasmid #138832 | pPD172 ZF43(AAAR)i | depositor partial sequence | sequence record 268331 | ZF43(AAAR)i gene
ATGGATTATAAGGATCACGATGGCGACTACAAGGACCACGATATTGACTACAAAGACGATGACGATAAAA
TGGCTCCTAAGAAAAAGCGCAAAGTCGGTATCCATGGCGTTCCCGGATCCTCTGGCTCTTCAGGTACCGG
TGGAGCTAGACCCGGGGAGGCCCCCTTCCAGTGTCGCATTTGCATGGCGAACTTTTCGCGCCAGGACAGG
CTTGACAGGCATACCCGTACTCATACCGGTGAAAAACCGTTTCAGTGTCGGATCTGTATGGCAAATTTCT
CCCAGAAGGAGCACTTGGCGGGGCATCTACGTACGCACACCGGCGAGAAGCCATTCCAATGCCGAATATG
CATGCGCAACTTCAGTCGCCGCGACAACCTGAACCGGCACCTAAAAACCCACCTGAGAGGATCTTAA
